Addgene plasmid #147748: pLNHA-C1-HsNot1iso1_V
Purpose: Mammalian Expression of HsNot1iso1
Depositing lab: Elisa Izaurralde.
Backbone
  Vector backbone: Unknown
  Vector type: Mammalian Expression
Growth in bacteria
  Bacterial resistance: Kanamycin, 50 μg/mL
  Growth temperature: 37°C
  Growth strain: DH5alpha
  Copy number: High Copy
Gene/Insert
  Gene/Insert name: HsNot1iso1
  Species: H. sapiens (human)
  Mutation: 1 silent mutation compared to the sequence of isoform 1 given by NCBI: NM_016284.4
  Entrez Gene: CNOT1 (a.k.a. AD-005, CDC39, HPE12, NOT1, NOT1H, VIBOS)
  Cloning method: Unknown
Terms and licenses: Academic/Nonprofit Terms; Industry Terms: Not Available to Industry
Depositor comments: Plasmids from this collection were made available to the research community and donated after the lab closed. Please note that the sequence provided by the depositing laboratory may be theoretical/predicted or based on Sanger sequencing results. There may be discrepancies between sequencing results obtained by Addgene and the depositor sequence. If an Addgene verified sequence is not available, please contact before placing your order to request that our lab fully sequence the plasmid.
How to cite: pLNHA-C1-HsNot1iso1_V was a gift from Elisa Izaurralde (Addgene plasmid # 147748)
