[The description below was written by a language model from this plasmid's Addgene catalogue record and pLannotate feature annotations shown in this document.]
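Description:
pLNHA-C1-HsNot1iso1_V is an 11.3 kb mammalian expression plasmid encoding human CNOT1 (isoform 1), the large scaffolding subunit of the CCR4-NOT deadenylase complex. The catalogue lists the backbone as unknown. However, the annotated layout (CMV enhancer/promoter, an N-terminal tag ahead of the cloning site, SV40 poly(A) signal, f1 ori, and a dual-promoter NeoR/KanR cassette) resembles a "C1"-style vector in which the fusion partner sits upstream of the insert. The plasmid is propagated in E. coli through a high-copy ColE1/pUC-type origin with kanamycin selection. The aminoglycoside phosphotransferase gene is preceded by both a bacterial (bla) promoter and the SV40 enhancer/early promoter and is followed by the HSV TK poly(A) signal. The same marker can therefore in principle give G418 resistance in mammalian cells.

The expression unit begins with the CMV immediate early enhancer and promoter. A short T7 promoter follows, then a fragment of the bacteriophage lambda N protein, a single HA epitope (annotated as a partial 3xHA match), and the CNOT1 open reading frame of about 7.1 kb. The unit ends at the SV40 polyadenylation signal. The lambda N fragment is the kind of peptide that binds boxB RNA hairpins. The resulting λN-HA-CNOT1 fusion would therefore suit tethering assays, in which the protein is recruited to a boxB-containing reporter mRNA to test its effect on mRNA decay or translation, with HA allowing detection or immunoprecipitation. The record itself states only mammalian expression as the purpose. The insert carries one silent mutation relative to the NCBI reference for isoform 1. Short hits to an HIV-1 LTR, SV40 large T antigen and ble appear to be incidental fragments of backbone sequence. The depositor's sequence may be theoretical rather than fully verified.
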