Features (pLannotate 1.2.2; 17 found; start..end, strand, type, name):
     61..364     +  enhancer       CMV enhancer: human cytomegalovirus immediate early enhancer
    365..568     +  promoter       CMV promoter: human cytomegalovirus (CMV) immediate early promoter
    564..597     +  LTR            5' LTR (truncated) (fragment): truncated 5' long terminal repeat (LTR) from HIV-1
    613..631     +  promoter       T7 promoter: promoter for bacteriophage T7 RNA polymerase
    665..730     +  CDS            N (fragment): REGN_LAMBD - Experimental evidence at protein level: Swiss-Prot protein existence level 1. Plays a role as a transcriptional antitermination factor that allows the virus to initiate its lytic phase. Activates expression of the delayed viral early genes by modifying host RNA polymerase (RNAP) into a form that is resistant to termination signals. This antitermination function requires the host NusA protein which serves to stabilize the interaction between antitermination protein N and host RNA polymerase. From Escherichia phage lambda (Bacteriophage lambda).
    755..781     +  CDS            3xHA (fragment): three tandem HA epitope tags
    797..7924    +  CDS            CNOT1: CNOT1_HUMAN - Also known as CDC39, KIAA1007, NOT1. Experimental evidence at protein level: Swiss-Prot protein existence level 1. Scaffolding component of the CCR4-NOT complex which is one of the major cellular mRNA deadenylases and is linked to various cellular processes including bulk mRNA degradation, miRNA-mediated repression, translational repression during translational initiation and general transcription regulation. Additional complex functions may be a consequence of its influence on mRNA expression. Its scaffolding function implies its interaction with the catalytic complex module and
   7928..7949    +  misc_feature   MCS (fragment): multiple cloning site
   7961..8045    +  CDS            large T antigen (fragment): large T antigen from SV40 (simian virus 40)
   8068..8189    +  polyA_signal   SV40 poly(A) signal: SV40 polyadenylation signal
   8223..8651    -  rep_origin     f1 ori (sequence partly withheld): f1 bacteriophage origin of replication; arrow indicates direction of (+) strand synthesis
   8678..8782    +  promoter       AmpR promoter: bla
   8784..9141    +  promoter       SV40 promoter: SV40 enhancer and early promoter
   9176..9970    +  CDS            NeoR/KanR: aminoglycoside phosphotransferase from Tn5; aph(3')-II (or nptII); confers resistance to neomycin, kanamycin, and G418 (Geneticin®)
   9991..10143   +  CDS            ble (fragment): BLE_KLEPN - Experimental evidence at protein level: Swiss-Prot protein existence level 1. Binding protein with a strong affinity to the bleomycin family of antibiotics. Binds to CL990; an antimitotic-antibiotic compound. From Klebsiella pneumoniae.
  10202..10249   +  polyA_signal   HSV TK poly(A) signal: herpes simplex virus thymidine kinase polyadenylation signal (Cole and Stacy, 1985)
  10578..11166   +  rep_origin     ori: high-copy-number ColE1/pMB1/pBR322/pUC origin of replication
>Addgene plasmid #147748 | pLNHA-C1-HsNot1iso1_V | depositor full sequence | sequence record 290195 | Full Sequence
TAGTTATTAATAGTAATCAATTACGGGGTCATTAGTTCATAGCCCATATATGGAGTTCCGCGTTACATAA
CTTACGGTAAATGGCCCGCCTGGCTGACCGCCCAACGACCCCCGCCCATTGACGTCAATAATGACGTATG
TTCCCATAGTAACGCCAATAGGGACTTTCCATTGACGTCAATGGGTGGAGTATTTACGGTAAACTGCCCA
CTTGGCAGTACATCAAGTGTATCATATGCCAAGTACGCCCCCTATTGACGTCAATGACGGTAAATGGCCC
GCCTGGCATTATGCCCAGTACATGACCTTATGGGACTTTCCTACTTGGCAGTACATCTACGTATTAGTCA
TCGCTATTACCATGGTGATGCGGTTTTGGCAGTACATCAATGGGCGTGGATAGCGGTTTGACTCACGGGG
ATTTCCAAGTCTCCACCCCATTGACGTCAATGGGAGTTTGTTTTGGCACCAAAATCAACGGGACTTTCCA
AAATGTCGTAACAACTCCGCCCCATTGACGCAAATGGGCGGTAGGCGTGTACGGTGGGAGGTCTATATAA
GCAGAGCTCTCTGGCTAACTAGAGAACCCACTGCTTACTGGCTTATCGAAATTAATACGACTCACTATAG
GGAGACCCAAGCTCTAGCGCTACCGGTCGCCACCATGGACGCACAAACACGACGACGTGAGCGTCGCGCT
GAGAAACAAGCTCAATGGAAAGCTGCAAACGGTGGATCTCCTCCACATATGGCTTACCCATACGATGTTC
CAGATTACGCTCCTCCATCTCGAGCTATGAATCTTGACTCGCTCTCGCTGGCCTTGTCTCAAATCAGCTA
CCTGGTGGACAATTTAACCAAGAAAAATTACCGAGCCAGCCAGCAGGAAATACAGCATATTGTGAATCGG
CACGGTCCTGAGGCAGACAGGCATTTATTACGCTGCCTATTTTCGCATGTGGATTTCAGTGGCGATGGTA
AAAGCAGTGGCAAAGATTTCCATCAGACTCAGTTTCTGATTCAGGAGTGTGCGTTGCTGATTACAAAGCC
AAATTTTATCTCGACGCTGTCCTATGCCATTGATAATCCATTGCACTATCAGAAGAGTTTAAAGCCTGCA
CCCCACTTATTTGCCCAGCTGAGTAAAGTGCTCAAATTAAGCAAAGTACAAGAGGTAATTTTTGGCCTTG
CCCTGTTGAATTCTTCCAGCTCAGATCTTAGAGGTTTCGCTGCCCAGTTTATCAAACAGAAGCTTCCAGA
TCTTCTGCGTTCTTACATTGACGCAGACGTCAGTGGAAATCAAGAAGGTGGCTTCCAAGATATAGCAATA
GAGGTCCTACACCTCCTCCTCTCCCATCTCCTCTTTGGGCAGAAGGGAGCCTTTGGAGTTGGACAAGAAC
AGATAGACGCTTTTCTTAAGACGCTGCGCAGAGATTTTCCCCAAGAACGCTGTCCCGTGGTGCTCGCACC
ACTTTTATACCCTGAAAAACGGGACATTCTAATGGACAGGATCCTGCCTGATTCCGGAGGGGTAGCTAAA
ACCATGATGGAGAGCTCTTTGGCTGATTTCATGCAAGAAGTAGGCTATGGCTTTTGTGCAAGTATTGAAG
AATGTCGCAATATAATCGTGCAGTTTGGTGTTCGGGAGGTCACAGCTGCCCAGGTTGCAAGGGTTTTGGG
AATGATGGCTCGAACTCATTCAGGATTAACAGATGGCATTCCATTACAGAGTATTTCTGCTCCGGGCAGT
GGGATCTGGAGTGATGGGAAAGATAAAAGTGATGGAGCACAGGCACACACATGGAATGTAGAAGTCTTGA
TTGACGTTCTTAAAGAACTGAATCCAAGTTTGAATTTCAAGGAAGTAACTTATGAACTGGACCATCCTGG
ATTTCAAATTCGTGACAGTAAAGGACTTCATAATGTGGTTTATGGCATTCAGAGGGGTTTGGGTATGGAA
GTGTTCCCAGTAGACCTCATATATAGACCTTGGAAACATGCTGAAGGCCAGCTCTCCTTCATTCAACATT
CCCTTATAAATCCAGAGATCTTCTGTTTTGCTGACTATCCCTGTCATACTGTTGCCACTGATATTCTGAA
AGCACCACCAGAGGATGACAATCGAGAAATTGCCACATGGAAGAGCTTGGATTTGATTGAATCTCTGCTG
AGGCTTGCAGAGGTTGGGCAGTATGAGCAAGTCAAACAGCTCTTCAGCTTCCCTATCAAACACTGTCCAG
ACATGCTGGTATTGGCCTTACTACAAATTAACACCTCTTGGCATACCTTGCGCCATGAACTTATCTCCAC
TCTGATGCCAATTTTCCTTGGAAACCATCCTAACTCAGCTATTATTTTGCACTATGCATGGCATGGGCAG
GGACAGTCTCCCTCAATTCGCCAACTTATCATGCATGCAATGGCAGAATGGTACATGAGAGGGGAGCAGT
ATGATCAGGCCAAATTGTCTCGAATACTTGATGTGGCCCAGGACTTGAAGGCCTTGTCAATGCTGCTAAA
TGGTACTCCATTTGCCTTTGTTATTGACCTTGCTGCACTTGCTTCACGTCGTGAATACCTCAAACTTGAT
AAGTGGCTCACAGATAAAATTCGAGAGCATGGGGAGCCTTTTATCCAGGCGTGTATGACTTTTTTAAAGA
GACGGTGTCCTTCTATTTTGGGCGGACTTGCCCCAGAAAAAGACCAGCCCAAAAGTGCTCAACTTCCTCC
AGAAACTTTGGCGACAATGTTGGCCTGTCTGCAAGCTTGTGCAGGGAGTGTTTCTCAGGAGCTATCAGAA
ACTATCCTCACCATGGTAGCCAATTGCAGTAATGTTATGAATAAGGCCAGACAACCACCACCTGGAGTTA
TGCCAAAAGGACGTCCTCCTAGTGCTAGCAGCTTAGATGCCATTTCTCCTGTTCAGATTGACCCTCTTGC
TGGAATGACATCTCTTAGTATAGGTGGTTCAGCTGCCCCTCACACCCAGAGTATGCAGGGTTTTCCTCCA
AATTTGGGTTCTGCATTCAGTACCCCTCAGTCACCAGCAAAAGCATTTCCACCCCTTTCAACCCCCAATC
AGACCACTGCATTCAGTGGTATTGGAGGACTTTCATCACAGCTTCCAGTAGGTGGTCTTGGCACAGGCAG
CCTGACTGGTATAGGAACTGGTGCTCTTGGACTCCCTGCAGTGAATAACGACCCTTTTGTACAGAGGAAA
CTGGGCACCTCTGGACTGAATCAGCCTACATTCCAGCAGAGTAAGATGAAACCTTCGGACTTGTCTCAGG
TGTGGCCAGAGGCAAACCAGCACTTTAGTAAAGAGATAGATGATGAAGCAAACAGCTATTTCCAGCGAAT
ATATAATCATCCACCACATCCAACCATGTCTGTTGATGAGGTATTAGAAATGCTGCAGAGATTTAAAGAC
TCTACTATAAAGAGGGAACGAGAAGTATTTAACTGTATGCTAAGGAACTTGTTTGAAGAATATCGTTTTT
TTCCCCAGTATCCTGATAAAGAGTTACATATAACAGCCTGCCTATTTGGTGGTATAATTGAGAAAGGACT
GGTCACTTACATGGCACTAGGTCTGGCTCTACGATATGTTCTTGAAGCCTTACGCAAGCCTTTTGGATCC
AAAATGTATTATTTCGGGATTGCTGCACTAGATAGATTTAAAAACAGATTGAAGGACTATCCCCAGTATT
GTCAGCATTTGGCTTCTATCAGTCACTTTATGCAATTTCCACATCATTTACAGGAGTATATTGAGTATGG
ACAGCAGTCTAGAGATCCTCCTGTGAAAATGCAAGGCTCTATCACAACCCCTGGAAGTATTGCACTGGCT
CAGGCCCAGGCTCAGGCCCAGGTTCCAGCAAAAGCTCCTCTTGCTGGTCAAGTTAGCACTATGGTAACCA
CCTCAACAACTACCACTGTTGCTAAAACGGTTACGGTCACCAGGCCAACTGGAGTCAGCTTTAAGAAAGA
TGTGCCACCTTCTATTAATACTACAAATATAGATACGTTGCTTGTGGCCACAGATCAAACTGAGAGAATT
GTGGAGCCCCCAGAAAATATCCAGGAGAAAATTGCTTTTATTTTCAATAATCTCTCACAGTCAAATATGA
CACAAAAGGTTGAAGAGCTAAAGGAAACGGTGAAAGAAGAATTTATGCCTTGGGTTTCACAGTATCTGGT
TATGAAGAGAGTCAGTATTGAGCCAAACTTTCATAGCCTGTATTCAAACTTCCTTGACACGCTGAAGAAT
CCTGAATTTAACAAGATGGTTCTGAATGAGACCTACAGAAACATTAAAGTGCTCCTGACCTCTGATAAAG
CTGCAGCCAATTTCTCAGATCGTTCTTTGCTGAAGAACTTGGGACATTGGCTAGGAATGATCACATTAGC
TAAAAACAAACCCATCTTACACACTGACTTGGATGTGAAATCATTGCTGCTAGAGGCTTATGTTAAAGGA
CAACAAGAATTGCTCTATGTAGTGCCCTTTGTTGCCAAAGTCTTAGAATCTAGCATTCGTAGTGTGGTTT
TTAGGCCACCAAACCCTTGGACAATGGCAATTATGAATGTATTAGCTGAGCTACATCAGGAGCATGACTT
AAAGTTAAACTTGAAGTTTGAAATCGAGGTTCTCTGCAAGAACCTTGCATTAGACATCAATGAGCTAAAA
CCTGGAAACCTCCTAAAGGATAAAGATCGCCTGAAGAATTTAGATGAGCAACTCTCTGCTCCAAAGAAAG
ATGTCAAGCAGCCAGAAGAACTCCCTCCCATCACAACCACAACAACTTCTACTACACCAGCTACCAACAC
CACTTGTACAGCCACGGTTCCACCACAGCCACAGTACAGCTACCACGACATCAATGTCTATTCCCTTGCG
GGCTTGGCACCACACATTACTCTAAATCCAACAATTCCCTTGTTTCAGGCCCATCCACAGTTGAAGCAGT
GTGTGCGTCAGGCAATTGAACGGGCTGTCCAGGAGCTGGTCCATCCTGTGGTGGATCGATCAATTAAGAT
TGCCATGACTACTTGTGAGCAAATAGTCAGGAAGGATTTTGCCCTGGATTCGGAGGAATCTCGAATGCGA
ATAGCAGCTCATCACATGATGCGTAACTTGACAGCTGGAATGGCTATGATTACATGCAGGGAACCTTTGC
TCATGAGCATATCTACCAACTTAAAAAACAGTTTTGCCTCAGCCCTTCGTACTGCTTCCCCACAACAAAG
AGAAATGATGGATCAGGCAGCTGCTCAATTAGCTCAGGACAATTGTGAGTTGGCTTGCTGTTTTATTCAG
AAGACTGCAGTAGAAAAAGCAGGCCCTGAGATGGACAAGAGATTAGCAACTGAATTTGAGCTGAGAAAAC
ATGCTAGGCAAGAAGGACGCAGATACTGTGATCCTGTTGTTTTAACATATCAAGCTGAACGGATGCCAGA
GCAAATCAGGCTGAAAGTTGGTGGTGTGGACCCAAAGCAGTTGGCTGTTTACGAAGAGTTTGCACGCAAT
GTTCCTGGCTTCTTACCTACAAATGACTTAAGTCAGCCCACGGGATTTTTAGCCCAGCCCATGAAGCAAG
CTTGGGCAACAGATGATGTAGCTCAGATTTATGATAAGTGTATTACAGAACTGGAGCAACATCTACATGC
CATCCCACCAACTTTGGCCATGAACCCTCAAGCTCAGGCTCTTCGAAGTCTCTTGGAGGTTGTAGTTTTA
TCTCGAAACTCTCGGGATGCCATAGCTGCTCTTGGATTGCTCCAAAAGGCTGTAGAGGGCTTACTAGATG
CCACAAGTGGTGCTGATGCTGACCTTCTGCTGCGCTACAGGGAATGCCACCTCTTGGTCCTAAAAGCTCT
GCAGGATGGCCGGGCATATGGGTCTCCATGGTGCAACAAACAGATCACAAGGTGCCTAATTGAATGTCGA
GATGAATATAAATATAATGTGGAGGCTGTGGAGCTGCTAATTCGCAATCATTTGGTTAATATGCAGCAGT
ATGATCTTCACCTAGCGCAGTCAATGGAGAATGGCTTAAACTACATGGCTGTGGCATTTGCTATGCAGTT
AGTAAAAATCCTGCTGGTGGATGAAAGGAGTGTTGCTCATGTTACTGAGGCAGATCTGTTCCACACCATT
GAAACCCTCATGAGGATTAATGCTCATTCCAGAGGCAATGCTCCAGAAGGATTGCCCCAGCTGATGGAAG
TAGTGCGATCCAACTATGAAGCAATGATTGATCGTGCTCATGGAGGCCCAAACTTTATGATGCATTCTGG
GATCTCTCAAGCCTCAGAGTATGATGACCCTCCAGGCCTGAGGGAGAAGGCAGAGTATCTTCTGAGGGAA
TGGGTGAATCTCTACCATTCAGCAGCAGCTGGCCGCGACAGTACCAAAGCTTTCTCTGCATTTGTTGGAC
AGATGCACCAGCAAGGAATACTGAAGACCGATGATCTCATAACAAGGTTCTTTCGTCTGTGTACTGAAAT
GTGTGTTGAAATCAGTTACCGTGCTCAGGCTGAGCAGCAGCACAATCCTGCTGCCAATCCCACCATGATC
CGAGCCAAGTGCTATCACAACCTGGATGCCTTTGTTCGACTCATTGCACTGCTCGTGAAACACTCAGGGG
AGGCCACCAACACTGTCACAAAGATTAATCTGCTGAACAAGGTCCTTGGTATAGTAGTGGGAGTTCTCCT
TCAGGATCATGATGTTCGTCAGAGTGAATTTCAGCAACTTCCCTACCATCGAATTTTTATCATGCTTCTC
TTGGAACTCAATGCACCTGAGCATGTGTTGGAAACCATTAATTTCCAGACACTTACAGCTTTCTGCAATA
CATTCCACATCTTGAGGCCTACCAAAGCTCCTGGCTTTGTATATGCCTGGCTTGAACTGATTTCCCATCG
GATATTTATTGCAAGAATGCTGGCACATACGCCACAGCAGAAGGGGTGGCCTATGTATGCACAGCTACTG
ATTGATTTATTCAAATATTTAGCGCCTTTCCTTAGAAATGTGGAACTCACCAAACCTATGCAAATCCTCT
ACAAGGGCACTTTAAGAGTGCTGCTGGTTCTTTTGCATGATTTCCCAGAGTTCCTTTGTGATTACCATTA
TGGGTTCTGTGATGTGATCCCACCTAATTGTATCCAGTTAAGAAATTTGATCCTGAGTGCCTTTCCAAGA
AACATGAGGCTCCCCGACCCATTCACTCCTAATCTAAAGGTGGACATGTTGAGTGAAATTAACATTGCTC
CCCGGATTCTCACCAATTTCACTGGAGTAATGCCACCTCAGTTCAAAAAGGATTTGGATTCCTATCTTAA
AACTCGATCACCAGTCACTTTCCTGTCTGATCTGCGCAGCAACCTACAGGTATCCAATGAACCTGGGAAT
CGCTACAACCTCCAGCTCATCAATGCACTGGTGCTCTATGTCGGGACTCAGGCCATTGCGCACATCCACA
ACAAGGGCAGCACACCTTCAATGAGCACCATCACTCACTCAGCACACATGGATATCTTCCAGAATTTGGC
TGTGGACTTGGACACTGAGGGTCGCTATCTCTTTTTGAATGCAATTGCAAATCAGCTCCGGTACCCAAAT
AGCCACACTCACTACTTCAGTTGCACCATGCTGTACCTTTTTGCAGAGGCCAATACGGAAGCCATCCAAG
AACAGATCACAAGAGTTCTCTTGGAACGGTTGATTGTAAATAGGCCACATCCTTGGGGTCTTCTTATTAC
CTTCATTGAGCTGATTAAAAACCCAGCGTTTAAGTTCTGGAACCATGAATTTGTACACTGTGCCCCAGAA
ATCGAAAAGTTATTCCAGTCGGTCGCACAGTGCTGCATGGGACAGAAGCAGGCCCAGCAAGTAATGGAAG
GGACAGGTGCCAGTTAGCCGCGGGCCCGGGATCCACCGGATCTAGATAACTGATCATAATCAGCCATACC
ACATTTGTAGAGGTTTTACTTGCTTTAAAAAACCTCCCACACCTCCCCCTGAACCTGAAACATAAAATGA
ATGCAATTGTTGTTGTTAACTTGTTTATTGCAGCTTATAATGGTTACAAATAAAGCAATAGCATCACAAA
TTTCACAAATAAAGCATTTTTTTCACTGCATTCTAGTTGTGGTTTGTCCAAACTCATCAATGTATCTTAA
CGCGTAAATTGTAAGCGTTAATATTTTGTTAAAATTCGCGTTAAATTTTTGTTAAATCAGCTCATTTTTT
AACCAATAGGCCGAAATCGGCAAAATCCCTTATAAATCAAAAGAATAGACCGAGATAGGGT
[37 nt withheld, positions 8322-8358]
AAAGAACGTGGACTCCAACGTCAAAGG
[49 nt withheld, positions 8386-8434]
T
[91 nt withheld, positions 8436-8526]
G
[124 nt withheld, positions 8528-8651]
CAGGTGGCACTTTTCGGGGAAATGTGCGCGGAACCCCTATTTGTTTATTTTTCTAAATACATTCAAATAT
GTATCCGCTCATGAGACAATAACCCTGATAAATGCTTCAATAATATTGAAAAAGGAAGAGTCCTGAGGCG
GAAAGAACCAGCTGTGGAATGTGTGTCAGTTAGGGTGTGGAAAGTCCCCAGGCTCCCCAGCAGGCAGAAG
TATGCAAAGCATGCATCTCAATTAGTCAGCAACCAGGTGTGGAAAGTCCCCAGGCTCCCCAGCAGGCAGA
AGTATGCAAAGCATGCATCTCAATTAGTCAGCAACCATAGTCCCGCCCCTAACTCCGCCCATCCCGCCCC
TAACTCCGCCCAGTTCCGCCCATTCTCCGCCCCATGGCTGACTAATTTTTTTTATTTATGCAGAGGCCGA
GGCCGCCTCGGCCTCTGAGCTATTCCAGAAGTAGTGAGGAGGCTTTTTTGGAGGCCTAGGCTTTTGCAAA
GATCGATCAAGAGACAGGATGAGGATCGTTTCGCATGATTGAACAAGATGGATTGCACGCAGGTTCTCCG
GCCGCTTGGGTGGAGAGGCTATTCGGCTATGACTGGGCACAACAGACAATCGGCTGCTCTGATGCCGCCG
TGTTCCGGCTGTCAGCGCAGGGGCGCCCGGTTCTTTTTGTCAAGACCGACCTGTCCGGTGCCCTGAATGA
ACTGCAAGACGAGGCAGCGCGGCTATCGTGGCTGGCCACGACGGGCGTTCCTTGCGCAGCTGTGCTCGAC
GTTGTCACTGAAGCGGGAAGGGACTGGCTGCTATTGGGCGAAGTGCCGGGGCAGGATCTCCTGTCATCTC
ACCTTGCTCCTGCCGAGAAAGTATCCATCATGGCTGATGCAATGCGGCGGCTGCATACGCTTGATCCGGC
TACCTGCCCATTCGACCACCAAGCGAAACATCGCATCGAGCGAGCACGTACTCGGATGGAAGCCGGTCTT
GTCGATCAGGATGATCTGGACGAAGAGCATCAGGGGCTCGCGCCAGCCGAACTGTTCGCCAGGCTCAAGG
CGAGCATGCCCGACGGCGAGGATCTCGTCGTGACCCATGGCGATGCCTGCTTGCCGAATATCATGGTGGA
AAATGGCCGCTTTTCTGGATTCATCGACTGTGGCCGGCTGGGTGTGGCGGACCGCTATCAGGACATAGCG
TTGGCTACCCGTGATATTGCTGAAGAGCTTGGCGGCGAATGGGCTGACCGCTTCCTCGTGCTTTACGGTA
TCGCCGCTCCCGATTCGCAGCGCATCGCCTTCTATCGCCTTCTTGACGAGTTCTTCTGAGCGGGACTCTG
GGGTTCGAAATGACCGACCAAGCGACGCCCAACCTGCCATCACGAGATTTCGATTCCACCGCCGCCTTCT
ATGAAAGGTTGGGCTTCGGAATCGTTTTCCGGGACGCCGGCTGGATGATCCTCCAGCGCGGGGATCTCAT
GCTGGAGTTCTTCGCCCACCCTAGGGGGAGGCTAACTGAAACACGGAAGGAGACAATACCGGAAGGAACC
CGCGCTATGACGGCAATAAAAAGACAGAATAAAACGCACGGTGTTGGGTCGTTTGTTCATAAACGCGGGG
TTCGGTCCCAGGGCTGGCACTCTGTCGATACCCCACCGAGACCCCATTGGGGCCAATACGCCCGCGTTTC
TTCCTTTTCCCCACCCCACCCCCCAAGTTCGGGTGAAGGCCCAGGGCTCGCAGCCAACGTCGGGGCGGCA
GGCCCTGCCATAGCCTCAGGTTACTCATATATACTTTAGATTGATTTAAAACTTCATTTTTAATTTAAAA
GGATCTAGGTGAAGATCCTTTTTGATAATCTCATGACCAAAATCCCTTAACGTGAGTTTTCGTTCCACTG
AGCGTCAGACCCCGTAGAAAAGATCAAAGGATCTTCTTGAGATCCTTTTTTTCTGCGCGTAATCTGCTGC
TTGCAAACAAAAAAACCACCGCTACCAGCGGTGGTTTGTTTGCCGGATCAAGAGCTACCAACTCTTTTTC
CGAAGGTAACTGGCTTCAGCAGAGCGCAGATACCAAATACTGTCCTTCTAGTGTAGCCGTAGTTAGGCCA
CCACTTCAAGAACTCTGTAGCACCGCCTACATACCTCGCTCTGCTAATCCTGTTACCAGTGGCTGCTGCC
AGTGGCGATAAGTCGTGTCTTACCGGGTTGGACTCAAGACGATAGTTACCGGATAAGGCGCAGCGGTCGG
GCTGAACGGGGGGTTCGTGCACACAGCCCAGCTTGGAGCGAACGACCTACACCGAACTGAGATACCTACA
GCGTGAGCTATGAGAAAGCGCCACGCTTCCCGAAGGGAGAAAGGCGGACAGGTATCCGGTAAGCGGCAGG
GTCGGAACAGGAGAGCGCACGAGGGAGCTTCCAGGGGGAAACGCCTGGTATCTTTATAGTCCTGTCGGGT
TTCGCCACCTCTGACTTGAGCGTCGATTTTTGTGATGCTCGTCAGGGGGGCGGAGCCTATGGAAAAACGC
CAGCAACGCGGCCTTTTTACGGTTCCTGGCCTTTTGCTGGCCTTTTGCTCACATGTTCTTTCCTGCGTTA
TCCCCTGATTCTGTGGATAACCGTATTACCGCCATGCAT
